Addgene plasmid #15309: X11-pCaST-Gal4DBD
Depositing lab: Benjamin White. Depositing organization: National Institute of Mental Health (NIMH). Publication: Refined spatial manipulation of neuronal function by combinatorial restriction of transgene expression. Luan H, Peabody NC, Vinson CR, White BH. Neuron. 2006 Nov 9. 52(3):425-36. 10.1016/j.neuron.2006.08.028 PubMed 17088209.
Backbone
  Vector backbone: pCaST-elav
  Backbone size w/o insert (bp): 8600
  Vector type: Insect Expression
Growth in bacteria
  Bacterial resistance: Ampicillin, 100 μg/mL
  Growth temperature: 37°C
  Growth strain: DH5alpha
  Copy number: High Copy
Gene/Insert
  Gene/Insert name: ZIP- Gal4DNBD (alt names: RR12EE345L-Gal4DBD; GAL4)
  Insert size (bp): 640
  Entrez Gene: GAL4 (a.k.a. YPL248C, GAL81)
  Cloning method: Restriction Enzyme; 5′ cloning site NotI (not destroyed); 3′ cloning site AscI (not destroyed)
  Sequencing primers: 5′ T3
Terms and licenses: Academic/Nonprofit Terms; Industry Terms: Not Available to Industry
Depositor comments: The heterodimerizing leucine zipper is based on the chicken B-Zip family member Vitellogenin Binding Protein. The RR12EE345L (Zip-) domain was generated from synthetic oligonucleotides with codon usage optimized for Drosophila expression.
How to cite: X11-pCaST-Gal4DBD was a gift from Benjamin White (Addgene plasmid # 15309)
