[The description below was written by a language model from this plasmid's Addgene catalogue record and pLannotate feature annotations shown in this document.]
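Description:
X11-pCaST-Gal4DBD is a Drosophila P-element transformation vector, catalogued as an insect expression plasmid built on the pCaST-elav backbone, that carries one half of a split GAL4 transcription factor. It is maintained in E. coli as a high-copy plasmid through a ColE1/pUC-type origin and selected with ampicillin via the β-lactamase gene. The annotated P element 5' and 3' ends flank the payload and allow transposase-mediated integration into the fly germline. The mini-white eye-colour gene lies between them and serves as the visible marker for identifying transformants.

The roughly 640 bp insert, cloned between NotI and AscI sites, encodes the "Zip-" heterodimerizing leucine zipper (RR12EE345L) fused upstream of the DNA-binding domain of Saccharomyces cerevisiae GAL4. According to the depositor, the zipper is derived from the chicken bZIP protein Vitellogenin Binding Protein and was assembled from synthetic oligonucleotides with Drosophila-optimized codons. The automated annotation labels this segment as a fragment of the rat bZIP factor Tef, which most likely reflects homology among bZIP proteins rather than its actual origin. Downstream of the fusion are the SV40 small t intron and SV40 polyadenylation signal, which provide splicing and 3' end processing. A T3 promoter and a remnant of the pBluescript polylinker sit just upstream of the insert.

No fly promoter or enhancer is annotated in front of the coding sequence, and the record does not state what drives its expression. On its own the Zip-GAL4DBD protein cannot activate transcription. The associated publication concerns combinatorial restriction of transgene expression, in which a complementary zipper-tagged activation domain expressed under a second pattern would reconstitute GAL4 activity only in cells where both halves are present.
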