Features (pLannotate 1.2.2; 20 found; start..end, strand, type, name):
      1..229     -  CDS            mini-white (fragment): Drosophila white gene eye color pigment; white; This is a modified version of the white gene lacking part of the first intron.
    235..823     -  rep_origin     ori: high-copy-number ColE1/pMB1/pBR322/pUC origin of replication
    994..1854    -  CDS            AmpR: β-lactamase; bla; confers resistance to ampicillin, carbenicillin, and related antibiotics
   1855..1959    -  promoter       AmpR promoter: bla
   2054..2089    +  CDS            rop (fragment): Rop protein, which maintains plasmids at low copy number; rop
   2191..2260    +  misc_feature   bom (fragment): basis of mobility region from pBR322
   2259..2761    -  gene           mini-white (fragment): white; This modified version of the white gene lacks part of the first intron.
   2761..2993    -  misc_feature   P element 3' end: P element 3' end
   3017..3035    +  promoter       T3 promoter: promoter for bacteriophage T3 RNA polymerase
   3048..3102    -  misc_feature   MCS (fragment): pBluescript multiple cloning site
   3129..3266    +  CDS            Tef (fragment): TEF_RAT - Experimental evidence at protein level: Swiss-Prot protein existence level 1. Transcription factor that binds to and transactivates the TSHB promoter. Binds to a minimal DNA-binding sequence 5'- [TC][AG][AG]TTA[TC][AG]-3'. From Rattus norvegicus (Rat).
   3321..3761    +  CDS            GAL4 DNA binding domain: DNA binding domain of the GAL4 transcriptional activator; Saccharomyces cerevisiae GAL4 (truncated)
   3780..3854    +  CDS            small t antigen (fragment): SV40 (simian virus 40) small t antigen
   3856..3921    +  intron         small t intron: SV40 (simian virus 40) small t antigen intron
   4051..4071    +  CDS            SV40 NLS: nuclear localization signal of SV40 (simian virus 40) large T antigen
   4078..4212    +  CDS            LT_POVHA (fragment): Protein inferred from homology: Swiss-Prot protein existence level 3. Isoform large T antigen is a key early protein essential for both driving viral replication and inducing cellular transformation. Plays a role in viral genome replication by driving entry of quiescent cells into the cell cycle and by autoregulating the synthesis of viral early mRNA. Displays highly oncogenic activities by corrupting the host cellular checkpoint mechanisms that guard cell division and the transcription, replication, and repair of DNA. Participates in the modulation of cellular gene expression preceeding viral
   4237..4320    +  CDS            large T antigen (fragment): large T antigen from SV40 (simian virus 40)
   4343..4477    +  polyA_signal   SV40 poly(A) signal: SV40 polyadenylation signal
   4982..7864    +  CDS            mini-white: Drosophila white gene eye color pigment; white; This is a modified version of the white gene lacking part of the first intron.
   8642..9227    -  misc_feature   P element 5' end: No description available
>Addgene plasmid #15309 | X11-pCaST-Gal4DBD | depositor full sequence | sequence record 8258 | Author sequence
GGCCAGACCCACGTAGTCCAGCGGCAGATCGGCGGCGGAGAAGTTAAGCGTCTCCAGGATGACCTTGCCC
GAACTGGGGCACGTGGTGTTCGACGATGTGCAGCTAATTTCGCCCGGCTCCACGTCCGCCCATTGGTTAA
TCAGCAGACCCTCGTTGGCGTAACGGAACCATGAGAGGTACGACAACCATTTGAGGTATACTGGCACCGA
GCCCGAGTTCAAGAAGAAGGCGTTTTTCCATAGGCTCCGCCCCCCTGACGAGCATCACAAAAATCGACGC
TCAAGTCAGAGGTGGCGAAACCCGACAGGACTATAAAGATACCAGGCGTTTCCCCCTGGAAGCTCCCTCG
TGCGCTCTCCTGTTCCGACCCTGCCGCTTACCGGATACCTGTCCGCCTTTCTCCCTTCGGGAAGCGTGGC
GCTTTCTCAATGCTCACGCTGTAGGTATCTCAGTTCGGTGTAGGTCGTTCGCTCCAAGCTGGGCTGTGTG
CACGAACCCCCCGTTCAGCCCGACCGCTGCGCCTTATCCGGTAACTATCGTCTTGAGTCCAACCCGGTAA
GACACGACTTATCGCCACTGGCAGCAGCCACTGGTAACAGGATTAGCAGAGCGAGGTATGTAGGCGGTGC
TACAGAGTTCTTGAAGTGGTGGCCTAACTACGGCTACACTAGAAGGACAGTATTTGGTATCTGCGCTCTG
CTGAAGCCAGTTACCTTCGGAAAAAGAGTTGGTAGCTCTTGATCCGGCAAACAAACCACCGCTGGTAGCG
GTGGTTTTTTTGTTTGCAAGCAGCAGATTACGCGCAGAAAAAAAGGATCTCAAGAAGATCCTTTGATCTT
TTCTACGGGGTCTGACGCTCAGTGGAACGAAAACTCACGTTAAGGGATTTTGGTCATGAGATTATCAAAA
AGGATCTTCACCTAGATCCTTTTAAATTAAAAATGAAGTTTTAAATCAATCTAAAGTATATATGAGTAAA
CTTGGTCTGACAGTTACCAATGCTTAATCAGTGAGGCACCTATCTCAGCGATCTGTCTATTTCGTTCATC
CATAGTTGCCTGACTCCCCGTCGTGTAGATAACTACGATACGGGAGGGCTTACCATCTGGCCCCAGTGCT
GCAATGATACCGCGAGACCCACGCTCACCGGCTCCAGATTTATCAGCAATAAACCAGCCAGCCGGAAGGG
CCGAGCGCAGAAGTGGTCCTGCAACTTTATCCGCCTCCATCCAGTCTATTAATTGTTGCCGGGAAGCTAG
AGTAAGTAGTTCGCCAGTTAATAGTTTGCGCAACGTTGTTGCCATTGCTACAGGCATCGTGGTGTCACGC
TCGTCGTTTGGTATGGCTTCATTCAGCTCCGGTTCCCAACGATCAAGGCGAGTTACATGATCCCCCATGT
TGTGCAAAAAAGCGGTTAGCTCCTTCGGTCCTCCGATCGTTGTCAGAAGTAAGTTGGCCGCAGTGTTATC
ACTCATGGTTATGGCAGCACTGCATAATTCTCTTACTGTCATGCCATCCGTAAGATGCTTTTCTGTGACT
GGTGAGTACTCAACCAAGTCATTCTGAGAATAGTGTATGCGGCGACCGAGTTGCTCTTGCCCGGCGTCAA
CACGGGATAATACCGCGCCACATAGCAGAACTTTAAAAGTGCTCATCATTGGAAAACGTTCTTCGGGGCG
AAAACTCTCAAGGATCTTACCGCTGTTGAGATCCAGTTCGATGTAACCCACTCGTGCACCCAACTGATCT
TCAGCATCTTTTACTTTCACCAGCGTTTCTGGGTGAGCAAAAACAGGAAGGCAAAATGCCGCAAAAAAGG
GAATAAGGGCGACACGGAAATGTTGAATACTCATACTCTTCCTTTTTCAATATTATTGAAGCATTTATCA
GGGTTATTGTCTCATGAGCGGATACATATTTGAATGTATTTAGAAAAATAAACAAATAGGGGTTCCGCGC
ACATTTCCCCGAAAAGTGCCACCTGACGTCTAAGAAACCATTATTATCATGACATTAACCTATAAAAATA
GGCGTATCACGAGGCCCTTTCGTCTCGCGCGTTTCGGTGATGACGGTGAAAACCTCTGACACATGCAGCT
CCCGGAGACGGTCACAGCTTGTCTGTAAGCGGATGCCGGGAGCAGACAAGCCCGTCAGGGCGCGTCAGCG
GGTGTTGGCGGGTGTCGGGGCTGGCTTAACTATGCGGCATCAGAGCAGATTGTACTGAGAGTGCACCATA
TGCGGTGTGAAATACCGCACCGAATCGCGCGGAACTAACGACAGTCGCTCCAAGGTCGTCGAACAAAAGG
TGAATGTGTTGCGGAGAGCGGGTGGGAGACAGCGAAAGAGCAACTACGAAACGTGGTGTGGTGGAGGTGA
ATTATGAAGAGGGCGCGCGATTTGAAAAGTATGTATATAAAAAATATATCCCGGTGTTTTATGTAGCGAT
AAACGAGTTTTTGATGTAAGGTATGCAGGTGTGTAAGTCTTTTGGTTAGAAGACAAATCCAAAGTCTACT
TGTGGGGATGTTCGAAGGGGAAATACTTGTATTCTATAGGTCATATCTTGTTTTTATTGGCACAAATATA
ATTACATTAGCTTTTTGAGGGGGCAATAAACAGTAAACACGATGGTAATAATGGTAAAAAAAAAAACAAG
CAGTTATTTCGGATATATGTCGGCTACTCCTTGCGTCGGGCCCGAAGTCTTAGAGCCAGATATGCGAGCA
CCCGGAAGCTCACGATGAGAATGGCCAGACCATGATGAAATAACATAAGGTGGTCCCGTCGGCAAGAGAC
ATCCACTTAACGTATGCTTGCAATAAGTGCGAGTGAAAGGAATAGTATTCTGAGTGTCGTATTGAGTCTG
AGTGAGACAGCGATATGATTGTTGATTAACCCTTAGCATGTCCGTGGGGTTTGAATTAACTCATAATATT
AATTAGACGAAATTATTTTTAAAGTTTTATTTTTAATAATTTGCGAGTACGCAAAGCTTGGCTGCATCCA
ACGCGCAATTAACCCTCACTAAAGGGAACAAAAGCTGGGTACCGGGCCCCCCCTCGAGGTCGACGGTATC
GATAAGCTTGATATCGAATTCCCTAGGAGATCTGTTTAAACGCGGCCGCAAAACATGCTGGAGATCCGCG
CCGCCTTCCTGCGCCAGCGCAACACCGCCCTGCGCACCGAGGTGGCCGAGCTGGAGCAGGAGGTGCAGCG
CCTGGAGAACGAGGTGAGCCAGTACGAGACCCGCTACGGCCCCCTGGGCGGCGGCAAGGCTAGCGGAGGA
GGTGGTGGAGGTGGAGGTGGAGGTACTAGTATGAAGCTACTGTCTTCTATCGAACAAGCATGCGATATTT
GCCGACTTAAAAAGCTCAAGTGCTCCAAAGAAAAACCGAAGTGCGCCAAGTGTCTGAAGAACAACTGGGA
GTGTCGCTACTCTCCCAAAACCAAAAGGTCTCCGCTGACTAGGGCACATCTGACAGAAGTGGAATCAAGG
CTAGAAAGACTGGAACAGCTATTTCTACTGATTTTTCCTCGAGAAGACCTTGACATGATTTTGAAAATGG
ATTCTTTACAGGATATAAAAGCATTGTTAACAGGATTATTTGTACAAGATAATGTGAATAAAGATGCCGT
CACAGATAGATTGGCTTCAGTGGAGACTGATATGCCTCTAACATTGAGACAGCATAGAATAAGTGCGACA
TCATCATCGGAAGAGAGTAGTAACAAAGGTCAAAGACAGTTGACTGTATCGTAAGGCGCGCCTCTAGAGG
ATCTTTGTGAAGGAACCTTACTTCTGTGGTGTGACATAATTGGACAAACTACCTACAGAGATTTAAAGCT
CTAAGGTAAATATAAAATTTTTAAGTGTATAATGTGTTAAACTACTGATTCTAATTGTTTGTGTATTTTA
GATTCCAACCTATGGAACTGATGAATGGGAGCAGTGGTGGAATGCCTTTAATGAGGAAAACCTGTTTTGC
TCAGAAGAAATGCCATCTAGTGATGATGAGGCTACTGCTGACTCTCAACATTCTACTCCTCCAAAAAAGA
AGAGAAAGGTAGAAGACCCCAAGGACTTTCCTTCAGAATTGCTAAGTTTTTTGAGTCATGCTGTGTTTAG
TAATAGAACTCTTGCTTGCTTTGCTATTTACACCACAAAGGAAAAAGCTGCACTGCTATACAAGAAAATT
ATGGAAAAATATTTGATGTATAGTGCCTTGACTAGAGATCATAATCAGCCATACCACATTTGTAGAGGTT
TTACTTGCTTTAAAAAACCTCCCACACCTCCCCCTGAACCTGAAACATAAAATGAATGCAATTGTTGTTG
TTAACTTGTTTATTGCAGCTTATAATGGTTACAAATAAAGCAATAGCATCACAAATTTCACAAATAAAGC
ATTTTTTTCACTGCATTCTAGTTGTGGTTTGTCCAAACTCATCAATGTATCTTATCATGTCTGGATCGGA
TCCACTAGAAGGCCTTAGTATGTATGTAAGTTAATAAAACCCTTTTTTGGAGAATGTAGATTTAAAAAAA
CATATTTTTTTTTTATTTTTTACTGCACTGGACATCATTGAACTTATCTGATCAGTTTTAAATTTACTTC
GATCCAAGGGTATTTGAAGTACCAGGTTCTTTCGATTACCTCTCACTCAAAATGACATTCCACTCAAAGT
CAGCGCTGTTTGCCTCCTTCTCTGTCCACAGAAATATCGCCGTCTCTTTCGCCGCTGCGTCCGCTATCTC
TTTCGCCACCGTTTGTAGCGTTACCTAGCGTCAATGTCCGCCTTCAGTTGCACTTTGTCAGCGGTTTCGT
GACGAAGCTCCAAGCGGTTTACGCCATCAATTAAACACAAAGTGCTGTGCCAAAACTCCTCTCGCTTCTT
ATTTTTGTTTGTTTTTTGAGTGATTGGGGTGGTGATTGGTTTTGGGTGGGTAAGCAGGGGAAAGTGTGAA
AAATCCCGGCAATGGGCCAAGAGGATCAGGAGCTATTAATTCGCGGAGGCAGCAAACACCCATCTGCCGA
GCATCTGAACAATGTGAGTAGTACATGTGCATACATCTTAAGTTCACTTGATCTATAGGAACTGCGATTG
CAACATCAAATTGTCTGCGGCGTGAGAACTGCGACCCACAAAAATCCCAAACCGCAATCGCACAAACAAA
TAGTGACACGAAACAGATTATTCTGGTAGCTGTGCTCGCTATATAAGACAATTTTTAAGATCATATCATG
ATCAAGACATCTAAAGGCATTCATTTTCGACTACATTCTTTTTTACAAAAAATATAACAACCAGATATTT
TAAGCTGATCCTAGATGCACAAAAAATAAATAAAAGTATAAACCTACTTCGTAGGATACTTCGTTTTGTT
CGGGGTTAGATGAGCATAACGCTTGTAGTTGATATTTGAGATCCCCTATCATTGCAGGGTGACAGCGGAG
CGGCTTCGCAGAGCTGCATTAACCAGGGCTTCGGGCAGGCCAAAAACTACGGCACGCTCCTGCCACCCAG
TCCGCCGGAGGACTCCGGTTCAGGGAGCGGCCAACTAGCCGAGAACCTCACCTATGCCTGGCACAATATG
GACATCTTTGGGGCGGTCAATCAGCCGGGCTCCGGATGGCGGCAGCTGGTCAACCGGACACGCGGACTAT
TCTGCAACGAGCGACACATACCGGCGCCCAGGAAACATTTGCTCAAGAACGGTGAGTTTCTATTCGCAGT
CGGCTGATCTGTGTGAAATCTTAATAAAGGGTCCAATTACCAATTTGAAACTCAGTTTGCGGCGTGGCCT
ATCCGGGCGAACTTTTGGCCGTGATGGGCAGTTCCGGTGCCGGAAAGACGACCCTGCTGAATGCCCTTGC
CTTTCGATCGCCGCAGGGCATCCAAGTATCGCCATCCGGGATGCGACTGCTCAATGGCCAACCTGTGGAC
GCCAAGGAGATGCAGGCCAGGTGCGCCTATGTCCAGCAGGATGACCTCTTTATCGGCTCCCTAACGGCCA
GGGAACACCTGATTTTCCAGGCCATGGTGCGGATGCCACGACATCTGACCTATCGGCAGCGAGTGGCCCG
CGTGGATCAGGTGATCCAGGAGCTTTCGCTCAGCAAATGTCAGCACACGATCATCGGTGTGCCCGGCAGG
GTGAAAGGTCTGTCCGGCGGAGAAAGGAAGCGTCTGGCATTCGCCTCCGAGGCACTAACCGATCCGCCGC
TTCTGATCTGCGATGAGCCCACCTCCGGACTGGACTCATTTACCGCCCACAGCGTCGTCCAGGTGCTGAA
GAAGCTGTCGCAGAAGGGCAAGACCGTCATCCTGACCATTCATCAGCCGTCTTCCGAGCTGTTTGAGCTC
TTTGACAAGATCCTTCTGATGGCCGAGGGCAGGGTAGCTTTCTTGGGCACTCCCAGCGAAGCCGTCGACT
TCTTTTCCTAGTGAGTTCGATGTGTTTATTAAGGGTATCTAGCATTACATTACATCTCAACTCCTATCCA
GCGTGGGTGCCCAGTGTCCTACCAACTACAATCCGGCGGACTTTTACGTACAGGTGTTGGCCGTTGTGCC
CGGACGGGAGATCGAGTCCCGTGATCGGATCGCCAAGATATGCGACAATTTTGCTATTAGCAAAGTAGCC
CGGGATATGGAGCAGTTGTTGGCCACCAAAAATTTGGAGAAGCCACTGGAGCAGCCGGAGAATGGGTACA
CCTACAAGGCCACCTGGTTCATGCAGTTCCGGGCGGTCCTGTGGCGATCCTGGCTGTCGGTGCTCAAGGA
ACCACTCCTCGTAAAAGTGCGACTTATTCAGACAACGGTGAGTGGTTCCAGTGGAAACAAATGATATAAC
GCTTACAATTCTTGGAAACAAATTCGCTAGATTTTAGTTAGAATTGCCTGATTCCACACCCTTCTTAGTT
TTTTTCAATGAGATGTATAGTTTATAGTTTTGCAGAAAATAAATAAATTTCATTTAACTCGCGAACATGT
TGAAGATATGAATATTAATGAGATGCGAGTAACATTTTAATTTGCAGATGGTTGCCATCTTGATTGGCCT
CATCTTTTTGGGCCAACAACTCACGCAAGTGGGCGTGATGAATATCAACGGAGCCATCTTCCTCTTCCTG
ACCAACATGACCTTTCAAAACGTCTTTGCCACGATAAATGTAAGTCTTGTTTAGAATACATTTGCATATT
AATAATTTACTAACTTTCTAATGAATCGATTCGATTTAGGTGTTCACCTCAGAGCTGCCAGTTTTTATGA
GGGAGGCCCGAAGTCGACTTTATCGCTGTGACACATACTTTCTGGGCAAAACGATTGCCGAATTACCGCT
TTTTCTCACAGTGCCACTGGTCTTCACGGCGATTGCCTATCCGATGATCGGACTGCGGGCCGGAGTGCTG
CACTTCTTCAACTGCCTGGCGCTGGTCACTCTGGTGGCCAATGTGTCAACGTCCTTCGGATATCTAATAT
CCTGCGCCAGCTCCTCGACCTCGATGGCGCTGTCTGTGGGTCCGCCGGTTATCATACCATTCCTGCTCTT
TGGCGGCTTCTTCTTGAACTCGGGCTCGGTGCCAGTATACCTCAAATGGTTGTCGTACCTCTCATGGTTC
CGTTACGCCAACGAGGGTCTGCTGATTAACCAATGGGCGGACGTGGAGCCGGGCGAAATTAGCTGCACAT
CGTCGAACACCACGTGCCCCAGTTCGGGCAAGGTCATCCTGGAGACGCTTAACTTCTCCGCCGCCGATCT
GCCGCTGGACTACGTGGGTCTGGCCATTCTCATCGTGAGCTTCCGGGTGCTCGCATATCTGGCTCTAAGA
CTTCGGGCCCGACGCAAGGAGTAGCCGACATATATCCGAAATAACTGCTTGTTTTTTTTTTTACCATTAT
TACCATCGTGTTTACTGTTTATTGCCCCCTCAAAAAGCTAATGTAATTATATTTGTGCCAATAAAAACAA
GATATGACCTATAGAATACAAGTATTTCCCCTTCGAACATCCCCACAAGTAGACTTTGGATTTGTCTTCT
AACCAAAAGACTTACACACCTGCATACCTTACATCAAAAACTCGTTTATCGCTACATAAAACACCGGGAT
ATATTTTTTATATACATACTTTTCAAATCGCGCGCCCTCTTCATAATTCACCTCCACCACACCACGTTTC
GTAGTTGCTCTTTCGCTGTCTCCCACCCGCTCTCCGCAACACATTCACCTTTTGTTCGACGACCTTGGAG
CGACTGTCGTTAGTTCCGCGCGATTCGGTTCGCTCAAATGGTTCCGAGTGGTTCATTTCGTCTCAATAGA
AATTAGTAATAAATATTTGTATGTACAATTTATTTGCTCCAATATATTTGTATATATTTCCCTCACAGCT
ATATTTATTCTAATTTAATATTATGACTTTTTAAGGTAATTTTTTGTGACCTGTTCGGAGTGATTAGCGT
TACAATTTGAACTGAAAGTGACATCCAGTGTTTGTTCCTTGTGTAGATGCATCTCAAAAAAATGGTGGGC
ATAATAGTGTTGTTTATATATATCAAAAATAACAACTATAATAATAAGAATACATTTAATTTAGAAAATG
CTTGGATTTCACTGGAACTAGAATTAATTCGGCTGCTGCTCTAAACGACGCATTTCGTACTCCAAAGTAC
GAATTTTTTCCCTCAAGCTCTTATTTTCATTAAACAATGAACAGGACCTAACGCACAGTCACGTTATTGT
TTACATAAATGATTTTTTTTACTATTCAAACTTACTCTGTTTGTGTACTCCCACTGGTATAGCCTTCTTT
TATCTTTTCTGGTTCAGGCTCTATCACTTTACTAGGTACGGCATCTGCGTTGAGTCGCCTCCTTTTAAAT
GTCTGACCTTTTGCAGGTGCAGCCTTCCACTGCGAATCATTAAAGTGGGTATCACAAATTTGGGAGTTTT
CACCAAGGCTGCACCCAAGGCTCTGCTCCCACAATTTTCTCTTAATAGCACACTTCGGCACGTGAATTAA
TTTTACTCCAGTCACAGCTTTGCAGCAAAATTTGCAATATTTCATTTTTTTTTATTCCACGTAAGGGTTA
ATGTTTTCAAAAAAAAATTCGTCCGCACACAACCTTTCCTCTCAACAAGCAAACGTGCACTGAATTTAAG
TGTATACTTCGGTAAGCTTCGGCTATCGACGGGACCACCTTATGTTATTTCATCATG
