>Addgene plasmid #15309 | X11-pCaST-Gal4DBD | addgene partial sequence | sequence record 21729 | 15309 with EBV-rev (5' GTGGTTTGTCCAAACTCATC 3')
CTAGAAGGCCTAATTCTAGTATGTATGTAAGTTAATAAAACCCATTTTTGCGGAAAGTAGATAAAAAAAA
CATTTTTTTTTTTTACTGCACTGGATATCATTGAACTTATCTGATCAGTTTTAAATTTACTTCGATCCAA
GGGTATTTGATGTACCAGGTTCTTTCGATTACCTCTCACTCAAAATGACATTCCACTCAAAGTCAGCGCT
GTTTGCCTCCTTCTCTGTCCACAGAAATATCGCCGTCTCTTTCGCCGCTGCGTCCGCTATCTCTTTCGCC
ACCGTTTGTAGCGTTACGTAGCGTCAATGTCCGCCTTCAGTTGCATTTTGTCAGCGGTTTCGTGACGAAG
CTCCAAGCGGTTTACGCCATCAATTAAACACAAAGTGCTGTGCCAAAACTCCTCTCGCTTCTTATTTTTG
TTTGTTTTTTGAGTGATTGGGGTGGTGATTGGTTTTGGGTGGGTAAGCAGGGGAAAGTGTGAAAAATCCC
GGCAATGGGCCAAGAGGATCAGGAGCTATTAATTCGCGGAGGCAGCAAACACCCATCTGCCGAGCATCTG
AACAATGTGAGTAGTACATGTGCATACATCTTAAGTTCACTTGATCTATAGGAACTGCGATTGCAACATC
AAATTGTCTGCGGCGTGAGAACTGCGACCCACAAAAATCCCAAACCGCAATTGCACAAACAAATAGTGAC
ACGAAACAGATTATTCTGGTAGCTGTTCTCGCTATATAAGACAATTTTTGAGATCAT
