>Addgene plasmid #15309 | X11-pCaST-Gal4DBD | addgene partial sequence | sequence record 21730 | 15309 with pBS-KS
CTTCCTGCGCCATCTCAACACCTCCCTGCGCACCGAGGTGGCCGAGCTGGAGCAGGAGGTGCAGCGCCTG
GAGAACGAGGTGAGCCAGTACGAGACCCGCTACGGCCCCCTGGGCGGCGGCAAGGCTAGCGGAGGAGGTG
GTGGAGGTGGAGGTGGAGGTACTAGTGTGACTCAACTGACTTCTATCCAATCCTCGTGCTACATCTGCGG
ACTTGAACGGCTCAAGTGCTACTAAGAAAGACCGAATTGCGCTGGGTGTCTGAAAAACAGATGGGAGTGT
CGCTACTCTCGCAGCACCTAAAGGCCTCCGCTGACTAGGTCACATCTGACGTAAGTGGAATCTTGGCTAG
AATGACTGGAACAGCTATTTCTACTGATTTTTCCTCGAGAAGACCTTGACGTGATTTTGAAAATGGATTC
TTTACAGGAT
